Addgene plasmid #245138: pJAK014
Purpose: Expression plasmid with the constitutive Pcwp2 promoter driving expression of the C. difficile secA2 gene and adding a C-term SNAP tag
Depositing lab: Robert Fagan. Depositing organization: University of Sheffield. Publication: A set of genetic tools for use in Clostridioides difficile and related species. Fisher H, de Lussy Kubisa L, Jakhmola A, Walker E, Kirk JA, Oatley P, Chaudhuri RR, Douce GR, Ormsby MJ, Fagan RP. Microbiology (Reading). 2026 Feb;172(2). doi: 10.1099/mic.0.001665. PubMed 41712450.
Backbone
  Vector backbone: pMTL960
  Backbone manufacturer: Nigel P Minton
  Vector type: Bacterial Expression
Growth in bacteria
  Bacterial resistance: Chloramphenicol, 25 μg/mL
  Growth temperature: 37°C
  Growth strain: DH5alpha
  Copy number: High Copy
Gene/Insert
  Gene/Insert name: Pcwp2-secA2-SNAP
  Species: Synthetic
  Promoter: Pcwp2
  Tag / fusion protein: SNAP (C terminal on insert)
  Cloning method: Restriction Enzyme; 5′ cloning site KpnI (unknown if destroyed); 3′ cloning site BamHI (unknown if destroyed)
Resource information
  A portion of this plasmid was derived from a plasmid made by: pFT46 (10.1371/journal.pgen.1003782)
Terms and licenses: Academic/Nonprofit Terms; Industry Terms: Not Available to Industry
How to cite: pJAK014 was a gift from Robert Fagan (Addgene plasmid # 245138 ; http://n2t.net/addgene:245138 ; RRID:Addgene_245138)
