[The description below was written by a language model from this plasmid's Addgene catalogue record and pLannotate feature annotations shown in this document.]
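Description:
pJAK014 is a 9.3 kb bacterial expression plasmid built on the pMTL960 backbone, an E. coli–Clostridium shuttle-type vector intended for use in Clostridioides difficile and related species. In E. coli it replicates from a high-copy ColE1/pUC-type origin and is selected with chloramphenicol through catP, the Clostridium perfringens chloramphenicol acetyltransferase gene, which also serves as a marker in clostridia. An incP origin of transfer with traJ and a fragment of traI allows the plasmid to be mobilised by conjugation from a suitable E. coli donor into the clostridial recipient. The automated annotation covers only about the first 5.8 kb. The remaining ~3.5 kb carries no called features, so the Gram-positive replicon expected in this type of backbone is not identified in the feature table.

The payload, cloned between KpnI and BamHI sites, is Pcwp2-secA2-SNAP. The constitutive Pcwp2 promoter (named in the catalogue entry but not annotated) drives the C. difficile secA2 open reading frame on the reverse strand. SecA2 is an accessory ATPase of the Sec translocase that powers the movement of polypeptides across the membrane. Immediately downstream lies a region annotated as a fragment of human MGMT, which corresponds to the C-terminal SNAP tag. SNAP is an engineered derivative of this alkyltransferase that covalently binds benzylguanine-based substrates, allowing specific labelling with fluorophores, including under anaerobic conditions where oxygen-dependent fluorescent proteins perform poorly. Part of the plasmid derives from pFT46. The very short "PGK1 terminator" match is probably a spurious annotation. The construct belongs to a C. difficile genetic toolkit and provides constitutive expression of SNAP-tagged SecA2, for example for labelling, detecting or localising the protein.
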