Features (pLannotate 1.2.2; 8 found; start..end, strand, type, name):
      1..589     +  rep_origin     ori: high-copy-number ColE1/pMB1/pBR322/pUC origin of replication
    952..1572    +  CDS            catP: CAT2_CLOPF - Protein inferred from homology: Swiss-Prot protein existence level 3. This enzyme is an effector of chloramphenicol resistance in bacteria. From Clostridium perfringens.
   1951..2060    +  oriT           oriT: incP origin of transfer
   2093..2464    +  CDS            traJ: oriT-recognizing protein; traJ
   2502..2597    +  CDS            traI (fragment): TRAI6_ECOLX - Experimental evidence at protein level: Swiss-Prot protein existence level 1. The initiation process of transfer DNA synthesis requires the interaction of at least three plasmid-specific components (TraH, I, and J) at the transfer origin resulting in the assembly of a specialised nucleoprotein complex - the relaxosome. Site- and strand-specific cleavage at the transfer origin is dependent on TraI and TraJ. From Escherichia coli.
   2698..3240    -  CDS            MGMT (fragment): MGMT_HUMAN - Experimental evidence at protein level: Swiss-Prot protein existence level 1. Involved in the cellular defense against the biological effects of O6-methylguanine (O6-MeG) and O4-methylthymine (O4-MeT) in DNA. Repairs the methylated nucleobase in DNA by stoichiometrically transferring the methyl group to a cysteine residue in the enzyme. This is a suicide reaction: the enzyme is irreversibly inactivated. From Homo sapiens (Human).
   3256..5598    -  CDS            secA2: SECA2_CLOD6 - Experimental evidence at protein level: Swiss-Prot protein existence level 1. Part of the Sec protein translocase complex. Interacts with the SecYEG preprotein conducting channel. Has a central role in coupling the hydrolysis of ATP to the transfer of proteins into and across the cell membrane, serving as an ATP-driven molecular motor driving the stepwise translocation of polypeptide chains across the membrane. From Clostridioides difficile (strain 630) (Peptoclostridium difficile).
   5733..5753    +  terminator     PGK1 terminator (fragment): S. cerevisae PGK1; transcription terminator for 3-phosphoglycerate kinase gene
>Addgene plasmid #245138 | pJAK014 | addgene full sequence | sequence record 498796 | Addgene NGS Result
TTGAGATCCTTTTTTTCTGCGCGTAATCTGCTGCTTGCAAACAAAAAAACCACCGCTACCAGCGGTGGTT
TGTTTGCCGGATCAAGAGCTACCAACTCTTTTTCCGAAGGTAACTGGCTTCAGCAGAGCGCAGATACCAA
ATACTGTTCTTCTAGTGTAGCCGTAGTTAGGCCACCACTTCAAGAACTCTGTAGCACCGCCTACATACCT
CGCTCTGCTAATCCTGTTACCAGTGGCTGCTGCCAGTGGCGATAAGTCGTGTCTTACCGGGTTGGACTCA
AGACGATAGTTACCGGATAAGGCGCAGCGGTCGGGCTGAACGGGGGGTTCGTGCACACAGCCCAGCTTGG
AGCGAACGACCTACACCGAACTGAGATACCTACAGCGTGAGCTATGAGAAAGCGCCACGCTTCCCGAAGG
GAGAAAGGCGGACAGGTATCCGGTAAGCGGCAGGGTCGGAACAGGAGAGCGCACGAGGGAGCTTCAAGGG
GGAAACGCCTGGTATCTTTATAGTCCTGTCGGGTTTCGCCACCTCTGACTTGAGCGTCGATTTTTGTGAT
GCTCGTCAGGGGGGCGGAGCCTATGGAAAAACGCCAGCAACGCGGCCTTTTTACGGTTCCTGGCCTTTTG
CTGGCCTTTTGCTCACATGTTCTTTCCTGCGTTATCCCCTGATTCTGTGGATAACCGTATTACCGCCTTT
GAGTGAGCTGATACCGCTCGCCGCAGCCGAACGACCGAGCGCAGCGAGTCAGTGAGCGAGGAAGCGGAAG
AGCGCTCGGCCGGGGATCGATCCCCGGGTACGTACCCGGCAGTTTTTCTTTTTCGGCAAGTGTTCAAGAA
GTTATTAAGTCGGGAGTGCAGTCGAAGTGGGCAAGTTGAAAAATTCACAAAAATGTGGTATAATATCTTT
GTTCATTAGAGCGATAAACTTGAATTTGAGAGGGAACTTAGATGGTATTTGAAAAAATTGATAAAAATAG
TTGGAACAGAAAAGAGTATTTTGACCACTACTTTGCAAGTGTACCTTGTACCTACAGCATGACCGTTAAA
GTGGATATCACACAAATAAAGGAAAAGGGAATGAAACTATATCCTGCAATGCTTTATTATATTGCAATGA
TTGTAAACCGCCATTCAGAGTTTAGGACGGCAATCAATCAAGATGGTGAATTGGGGATATATGATGAGAT
GATACCAAGCTATACAATATTTCACAATGATACTGAAACATTTTCCAGCCTTTGGACTGAGTGTAAGTCT
GACTTTAAATCATTTTTAGCAGATTATGAAAGTGATACGCAACGGTATGGAAACAATCATAGAATGGAAG
GAAAGCCAAATGCTCCGGAAAACATTTTTAATGTATCTATGATACCGTGGTCAACCTTCGATGGCTTTAA
TCTGAATTTGCAGAAAGGATATGATTATTTGATTCCTATTTTTACTATGGGGAAATATTATAAAGAAGAT
AACAAAATTATACTTCCTTTGGCAATTCAAGTTCATCACGCAGTATGTGACGGATTTCACATTTGCCGTT
TTGTAAACGAATTGCAGGAATTGATAAATAGTTAACTTCAGGTTTGTCTGTAACTAAAAACAAGTATTTA
AGCAAAAACATCGTAGAAATACGGTGTTTTTTGTTACCCTAAAATCTACAATTTTATACATAACCACAGG
TTAGTACAAAGACCTTGTGTTTCTTTTTGAAAGGCTTAAAACAAGGATTTTTCCTTGATTTAAGCCCCGA
AAAGCAACACAACCAAGGTTTTAGTATCAATCTGTGGTTTTTATATTTTCAGAGACCGGTCAGATCTGCA
GAATTCGCCCTTCCTGCTTCGGGGTCATTATAGCGATTTTTTCGGTATATCCATCCTTTTTCGCACGATA
TACAGGATTTTGCCAAAGGGTTCGTGTAGACTTTCCTTGGTGTATCCAACGGCGTCAGCCGGGCAGGATA
GGTGAAGTAGGCCCACCCGCGAGCGGGTGTTCCTTCTTCACTGTCCCTTATTCGCACCTGGCGGTGCTCA
ACGGGAATCCTGCTCTGCGAGGCTGGCCGGCTACCGCCGGCGTAACAGATGAGGGCAAGCGGATGGCTGA
TGAAACCAAGCCAACCAGGAAGGGCAGCCCACCTATCAAGGTGTACTGCCTTCCAGACGAACGAAGAGCG
ATTGAGGAAAAGGCGGCGGCGGCCGGCATGAGCCTGTCGGCCTACCTGCTGGCCGTCGGCCAGGGCTACA
AAATCACGGGCGTCGTGGACTATGAGCACGTCCGCGAGCTGGCCCGCATCAATGGCGACCTGGGCCGCCT
GGGCGGCCTGCTGAAACTCTGGCTCACCGACGACCCGCGCACGGCGCGGTTCGGTGATGCCACGATCCTC
GCCCTGCTGGCGAAGATCGAAGAGAAGCAGGACGAGCTTGGCAAGGTCATGATGGGCGTGGTCCGCCCGA
GGGCAGAGCCATGACTTTTTTAGCCGCTAAAACGGCCGGGGGGTGCGCGTGATTGCCAAGCACGTCCCCA
TGCGCTCCATCAAGAAGAGCGACTTCGCGGAGCTGGTGAAGTACATCACCGACGAGCAAGGCAAGACCGA
TCCCCTACTACTGACAGCTTCCAAGGAGCTAAAGAGGTCCCTAGCGCAGCCTAAGGGCGAATTCCAGCAC
ACTGGCGGCCGTTACTAGTGGATCCAAGCTTTCCTTACCCAAGTCCTGGTTTCCCCAAACGATGTCCTTC
ATGTGCCAAAAGCCATTCTTTAACAGCTAATCCACCTTCATAACCCCCGACCGCACCACTGGATGAAACG
ACTCTATGACATGGAATAAGAATCGGTACGGGGTTTCCTGAAAGTGCTGTCTTTACTGCTGCAGTAGCTG
CGGGATTTCCCGCTAAGGCAGCTAATTGTTGATAGGATATTACTTCCCCAAATTTGACAACTTTTAGTAA
TTTCCATAAAACTTGTCTGGTGAAAGATTCTTGTTGAAATACAGGATGGTGAAGAGCTGGAACCGGAAAT
TCTTCTATAGCCTCAGGCTGGTGAAAATACGCATTTAGCCATGCGGTTGCTTGCATTAATGGCTCTGGAC
CACCCAAAACGGCTGCTGGTGCGGGCACTTCAACAGCATCAGCAGCACTAGTACCTTTACCAAGTAATTT
GATTTCATGAAGTCCTTGTTCGCAACCTGAAAGTTCCAATTTGCCTAATGGGCTGTCAAGTGTGGTTCTC
TTCATTTCACAATCTTTATCAGCAGCTGCCTCGAGGTTAAATTTATATAAGTATTGCACTGTTGCTTCCC
TTATATTTTTATTTAAAGCTTCAAACATGTCATATCCTTCTAAAGCATATTCCTTAAATGGGTCTTTTTG
AGCATAAGATTTAAGACCTATATACTGTTTTAACTGTTCCATAGCATCTATATGATCTATCCAGTATTGA
TCAACCACTTTTAAAAGTACTGTTTTTTCTAACTCTGCAACCTTATCAATACCAAGCATCATCTTTTTCA
AGTCATAAACTCTTTTTGAAATTTCATATGTGCTATCAATTATCTCTTGGACACTTTTTTTATCTACACC
AGGTATTAGTAATGTATCTGCTGGCATAAATGTACTATATAAATGTTTAAAATATCCATAATAATCTCTT
TTTCTTCCAATTAAATAAGTTTCTCCTGCTTCTTGTATGATGTCTTTAACCATTTTTTGAATATCTTCTT
GTATATCTTCATCATTTAACACTTTATTTCTTTCATTATATATAACTTTTCTTTGCTCATTAATAGTATC
ATCATATTTAAGAACATTTTTTCTTATTTCAAAATTTTTACCTTCTACACCTTTTTGCGCTCTTTCTATA
GCTCTTGTAAGTGCTTTACTTTCAATAGCCGTATTTTCGTTTGAACTTGTTCTCTTCATAAGTTTCTCTA
TAGTTTTTCCACCATAAAGCTTTATTACATCATCTTCAAGACTTACAAAGAATCTTGATGTACCTGGGTC
TCCTTGACGACCAGAACGCCCTCTAAGCTGATTATCAATTCTTCTTGATTCGTGTCTTTCTGTTCCTATA
ACATAAAGTCCACCTAAATCTTTAACTTCTTGTTCTTCTTCTTTATCTCCTGCACCTAGAGAAATATCTG
TTCCTCTACCTGCCATATTTGTAGCAATCGTTATAGCATCTAATTTACCGGCTTTAGAAATTATCTCTGC
CTCTTTATCATGTTGTTTAGCATTTAAGACTTGATGCTTAATACCTTGTTTTTTAAGCATTTTAGACAGC
TTCTCAGATTTTTCAACAGAAACTGTTCCCACAAGTATTGGCTGTCTAGTCTTATGTATCCTTATTATTT
CTTCTACAACAGCACTATACTTTTCTTCTTCTGTTTTAAATACCTTATCATGTAAATCAGCTCTAATAAC
TGGTCTATTAGTTGGTATTTGGACAACATTTAATTTATAGATTGACTCAAATTCCCCTTCTTCTGTCTTT
GCAGTACCAGTCATACCAGAAAGTTTTTCATATAGTCTGAAGAAATTTTGATAAGTCACAGTAGCCATAG
TTTTAGATTCATTCTTTATCTCAACACCTTCTTTTGCTTCTATAGCTTGGTGAAGTCCATCTGTATATCT
TCTACCATCCATTACTCTTCCTGTAAATTCGTCAACTATCATTACTTCTCCATTTGAAATAACATAGTCA
ACATCTTTTTCCATAAGCTTATGACCTCTTAAAGCTTGATTTATATGATGATATAATTCTATGTTCTTTA
TATCAGTAAGGTTTGTTATACCAAAAAATGACTCAGCTTTACTTATACCACTTGCTGTTAATGCTATAGT
TTTATCTTTTCTGTCCAGCTCAAAGTCTTCTTCTTTAACAGTTTTTACAAAGCTATTTGCTAACTCATAA
AGTTTTAAATCTTCATCACCATCTCCTGCAATAATAAGTGGAGTTCTGGCTTCATCTATTAATATTGAGT
CAACTTCATCTACTATAGCAAAATTTAGTTCCCTTTGTACTTTATGAGATAAATCTGGCACCATATTATC
TCTTAAATAATCAAATCCAAATTCACTATTTGTACCATAAGTTATATCACATTTATATTGTTGTTTTCTT
ATATTTGGGTCTTGGTTAGATATAATTACTCCTACTGTCATTCCAAGAGATTCATAAACTGGGCTCATAA
GCTCCTTATCACGTTCTGCCAGGTAATCATTTACTGTGATTACATGTACACCCTTACCTGTAAGGGCATT
TAAATATACTGGTGCTACTTCAACTAGAGTTTTACCTTCACCAGTTTTCATCTCTGCTATCTTTCCTTGA
TGTATTACTATTCCACCAATTAATTGAACTCTATATTGACGCATTCCCAATTTTCTTTTTGATACTTCTC
TTACTACAGCAAATGCTTCTGGAAGTATATCATCTAAGGTTTCACCTTTTTTAAGTCTATTTTTAAATAT
AGCTGTCATGTCTTTTAGTTCTTCATATGATAGATTTTTCATACTATCTTCTAATGCATCTATTTTATCT
ACTATAACATTCAATTTCTTTATTTCTTGCTCATCTGCTTTGTCAAGTATCGAATCTATAACTGACATAT
AAGTACCTCCTTTTCTATTGTCCGAGCTCTTATTATTTTTTCCTTATTTACCAATTATAATATATATTTG
ATATTATTTCAATAAATGAGACTTATTGTAATAATTAACCAAAAGATATAAACTTTTTCTTATATTTTAT
TTTTTTAATATTTATGTATACAAAAAAGTAACAAAATTGTAATTTTTTTTAATAATGCGGCCGCGGTACC
AAGCTAGCTTGATGCAGAATTCGCCCTTAAGTCTAAAAATTAGGGGAGATGTAAGGATTTGGGAAAAATA
GAAGATGTTATAATCATAAATATGGTATTCGTAGGCTTAAAGTCAAAAAGGAGGTGAAATATAAATAGAT
TTTTAGCTAAATTAAGTAAGAAATAGGAGGAGATTTATTGAACAAAAAATTAGAAAAACCATTTGTATAT
AAGAGAGAGTACGATTTGACTGGATATGATGTTGAAATTTTACAAAAATATGAGTTAGAACAAGCAATAT
ATGTTTATGTTGGGAGTAGTTGTGCATATAACATGAGAGCTAGAAGTAGTAAATGGAGATACCATATAAG
AACAAATAATAAGTCTATATGTTGTAACATTAAAAATTTTATACATAACTTGGAATTGTTTTATAAAATG
GAATTAAAGTTGTCAGATAATATTATTAATGATAAGCTATACTATAGCAATATAGCAGAGTTTGAAGAAT
TTGAAACACTAGAAAAAGCTAGAGAGGTAGAAAGTACTATTATAAGTCAATATCAATTTTTAGATTCTAT
AAATCATATGTTAAAACAAAAAATAATTTTATTGAGTAATAAGGATAGTGTGTTAAACATAACTAAAAAT
GGAAATACAAATTATTTGAAAGTAAAAAATAAATACATAGAAAAACATAAGAACAAGCCAATAATGAGAT
ACCATATCAACTGTCAATTCAATACAGATGGAAGTGTCAAAAGTATTACACAGGAGTTTGAACCAATATT
GGAATTAAACAAAAAAAATACCCTAAGCCGACCAAGCAGAGTATTTTTAAAATAATATTTTAAGATAACA
ACAAAATGAGATAATACTACTAGACAATGACAACTCAACTACCAATTGAGTTTATGGAGCTACCAACTCC
AATATCGGTCTAACTGATTAAGTATCTGTAGTTATATAATAATATTGCTATCAATTTTAGCATCTTAACA
ATATTATTATACATACTAAGCTAAAATTATTCAATAGTTGTAAAAGTTGATTAGTCAATAAGTATATATT
TAATGTAGTGTTATCTCTTAAAAAAACTAGATAAGGAGATAATAAATATATGGAACAATTAGATTCAAAA
TATAAGTTGAAAAAATTTCTAATGGCAGTATTTAGAGATGGTATAGGACAAGGAAATAATCTTATTGATA
ATGAATATGTTAGAGTATTTCAAAATAATAAAAGTAATAGTAAACAATTAGAACTCGGAGAAGAATTTAA
AGAATATAGTAAAACAACTTTTTTTAAAAATATAGATGATATAGTAGAATTTACCTTCGCAAAAAATATT
TATTATGAAAATACATTTTTTAACCTATGTACAACTGATGGAAAAGCAGGAACCAATGAAAACTTAATAA
ATAGATATGCATTAGGATTTGATTTTGACAAAAAAGAATTAGGACAAGGTTTTAATTATAAAGATATAAT
TAATTTATTTACTAAGATAGGATTACATTATCATATCCTAGTTGATAGTGGAAATGGATTCCATGTTTAT
GTGCTAATTAATAAAACTAATAACATTAAGTTAGTATCAGAAGTTACAAATACATTAATAAATAAATTGG
GTGCAGATAAACAAGCAAATTTATCTACTCAAGTATTAAGAGTACCTTATACATATAATATTAAAAATAC
TACTAAACAAGTAAAAATAATACACCAAGACAAAAATATATATAGATATGACATAGAAAAGTTAGCTAAA
AAATATTGCAAAGATGTAAAAACAGTAGGTAATACTAATACAAAATATATATTAGATAGTAAGCTACCAA
ATTGTATAGTAGATATTTTAAAAAATGGTAGTAAAGATGGACATAAAAACCTAGATTTGCAAAAAATAGT
TGTGACTTTAAGATTGAGGAATAAAAGTTTAAGTCAAGTAATATCCGTTGCTAGAGAATGGAACTATATA
TCACAAAATAGTCTTTCAAATAGTGAGCTAGAATATCAAGTCAAGTATATGTATGAGAAGCTTAAAACGG
TTAATTTTGGTTGTACAGGTTGTGAGTTTAATAGTGATTGTTGGAATAAAATAGAATCAGATTTTATATA
TAGTGATGAAGATACTTTGTTCAATATGCCACATAAGCACTCAAAGGATTTGAAATATAAGAATAGGAAA
GGGGTTAAAATAATGACTGGTAATCAATTGTTTATCTATAATGTGTTACTTAACAATAAAGATAGAGAAT
TAAACATAGACGATATAATGGAGCTGATAACCTATAAACGTAAGAAGAAAGTTAAAAACATTGTTATGAG
TGAAAAGACATTAAGAGAAACATTAAAAGAACTTCAACATAATGATTATATTACAAAAACAAAAGGTGTT
ACAAAGCTAGGAATAAAAGATACATACAATGTAAAAGAAGTTAGATGTAATATAGATAAACAATATACTA
TTAGTTACTTTGTTACCATGGCAGTAATTTGGGGAATAATTTCAACTGAAGAATTAAGATTATATACTCA
TATGAGATATAAGCAAGATTTATTGGTCAAAGATGATAAAATAAAAGGAAATATATTAAGAATTAATCAA
GAGGAATTAGCAAAAGATTTAGGAGTAACACAGCAAAGAATTTCAAATATGATAGAATCTTTATTAGATA
CTAAAATTTTAGATGTATGGGAAACTAAAATAAATGATAGAGGATTTATGTACTATACATATAGATTAAA
CAAGTAGATTTTTGATAGGATTAGAATTGATTTTCTAGTCCTATTTTTATGCAAAAAAACTAATTAATAA
AAATTTCTTTTGGTAAAATAATTGTACGAGAATTGCAAAAAAAAAATGGCATCAAAGTATTGAAATTAAG
CCGTTTTAAAAATTTCTTTTGGTAAAATAATTGTACATATATATGTAGTATATATATATATGTTTTTTAG
AGAATGTATAACTAGAATATAGAGCTAGAATATAGAGAATGTATAACTAGAATATAGAGCTAGAATATAG
AGAATGTATAACTAGAATATAGAGCTAGAATATAGAGAATGTATAACTAGAATATAGAGCTAGAATATAG
AGAATGTATAACTAGAATATAGAGCTAGAATATAGAGAATGTATAACTAGAATATAGAGCTAGAATATAG
AGAATGTATAACTAGAATATAGAGCTAGAATCCTAATTAGTAGGTGCTTTTTTAAAACAAGTTAAAAATC
AAAAATAGTATTAGTAAGCATTGGAAATGCTAGATTCTAAAATAGAAAAGTAAAAAATTGGTGCACTATC
TAAACTTATCTATATCGCTTTTTCCGTCGTTTGGTTCTCTAGTTACGATACAGGGGATATGCTTATATTG
AGTTATAGTACTAATCAGTGCTTAATATAGTTAATAAAATTATAGTTACCATAGTTTAGTAACTATGATG
TATGTTAGTTAGAAACTTGCATTTCATGACCAAAATCCCTTAACGTGAGTTTTCGTTCCACTGAGCGTCA
GACCCCGTAGAAAAGATCAAAGGATCTTC
